>Addgene plasmid #120608 | Smp_156270-Cd4-bio-His | addgene full sequence | sequence record 234155 | Addgene NGS Result
CATGTTGACATTGATTATTGACTAGTTATTAATAGTAATCAATTACGGGGTCATTAGTTCATAGCCCATA
TATGGAGTTCCGCGTTACATAACTTACGGTAAATGGCCCGCCTGGCTGACCGCCCAACGACCCCCGCCCA
TTGACGTCAATAATGACGTATGTTCCCATAGTAACGCCAATAGGGACTTTCCATTGACGTCAATGGGTGG
AGTATTTACGGTAAACTGCCCACTTGGCAGTACATCAAGTGTATCATATGCCAAGTCCGCCCCCTATTGA
CGTCAATGACGGTAAATGGCCCGCCTGGCATTATGCCCAGTACATGACCTTACGGGACTTTCCTACTTGG
CAGTACATCTACGTATTAGTCATCGCTATTACCATGGTGATGCGGTTTTGGCAGTACACCAATGGGCGTG
GATAGCGGTTTGACTCACGGGGATTTCCAAGTCTCCACCCCATTGACGTCAATGGGAGTTTGTTTTGGCA
CCAAAATCAACGGGACTTTCCAAAATGTCGTAATAACCCCGCCCCGTTGACGCAAATGGGCGGTAGGCGT
GTACGGTGGGAGGTCTATATAAGCAGAGCTCGTTTAGTGAACCGTCAGATCCTCACTCTCTTCCGCATCG
CTGTCTGCGAGGGCCAGCTGTTGGGCTCGCGGTTGAGGACAAACTCTTCGCGGTCTTTCCAGTACTCTTG
GATCGGAAACCCGTCGGCCTCCGAACGGTACTCCGCCACCGAGGGACCTGAGCGAGTCCGCATCGACCGG
ATCGGAAAACCTCTCGAGAAAGGCGTCTAACCAGTCACAGTCGCAAGGTAGGCTGAGCACCGTGGCGGGC
GGCAGCGGGTGGCGGTCGGGGTTGTTTCTGGCGGAGGTGCTGCTGATGATGTAATTAAAGTAGGCGGTCT
TGAGACGGCGGATGGTCGAGGTGAGGTGTGGCAGGCTTGAGATCCAGCTGTTGGGGTGAGTACTCCCTCT
CAAAAGCGGGCATTACTTCTGCGCTAAGATTGTCAGTTTCCAAAAACGAGGAGGATTTGATATTCACCTG
GCCCGATCTGGCCATACACTTGAGTGACAATGACATCCACTTTGCCTTTCTCTCCACAGGTGTCCACTCC
CAGGTCCAAGTTTGCCACCATGGAGTTTCAGACCCAGGTACTCATGTCCCTGCTGCTCTGCATGTCTGGT
GCGGCCGCCTCTGTGGGCGATCAGACCCTGGTGTTCCACGAGTGCAACCAGAAGTGCATCGAGGAAATCT
GCGAGAGCAGCCTGAGCAACCGGCACAACTACTGGGACAAGCACTTCAACAGCAGCCGGGTGGTCATCTT
CGAGAACAGCATCCTGTGGGACTGCGAGAGCGAGTGCAAGTACCGGTGCATGTGGGACACCGTGTCCGCC
CTGGAAAAGGACGGCTGGCCCGTGCCCCAGTTCAACGGCAAGTGGCCCTTCATCCGGCTGTGCGGCATCC
AGGAACCCGCCAGCGCCATCTTCAGCTTTCTGAACTTCATGTTCAACTGCCACATGTTCAACCAGTTCTA
CCGCTACGTGCCCTACTACACCCCTGGCGCGCCGTCGACCTCCATCACGGCCTATAAGAGTGAGGGGGAG
TCAGCGGAGTTCTCCTTCCCACTCAACCTTGGAGAGGAAAGCCTGCAGGGAGAGTTGAGATGGAAGGCAG
AGAAGGCTCCTTCTTCCCAGTCCTGGATCACCTTCTCCCTAAAGAACCAAAAGGTGTCTGTGCAGAAGTC
TACTAGCAACCCCAAGTTCCAGCTGTCCGAAACGCTCCCACTCACCCTTCAGATACCCCAGGTCTCCCTT
CAGTTTGCTGGTTCTGGCAACCTGACCCTGACTCTGGACAGAGGGATACTGTATCAGGAAGTGAACCTGG
TGGTGATGAAAGTGACTCAGCCCGACAGCAACACTTTGACCTGTGAGGTGATGGGACCCACCTCACCCAA
GATGAGACTGATCTTGAAGCAGGAGAATCAGGAGGCCAGGGTCTCCAGGCAGGAGAAAGTGATTCAAGTG
CAGGCCCCTGAAGCAGGGGTGTGGCAATGTCTACTGAGTGAAGGTGAAGAGGTCAAGATGGACTCCAAGA
TCCAGGTTTTATCCAAAGGGTTGAATTCCGGCAGCCTGCACCACATCCTGGACGCCCAGAAGATGCTGTG
GAACCACAGGGACAGGAACCTGCCTCCTCTGGCCCCTCTGGGCCCCCACCACCATCACCACCATTGAGTC
TAGACACGTGATTAATTAAGGATCCCCCGACCTCGACCTCTGGCTAATAAAGGAAATTTATTTTCATTGC
AATAGTGTGTTGGAATTTTTTGTGTCTCTCACTCGGAAGGACATATGGGAGGGCAAATCATTTGGTCGAG
ATCCCTCGGAGATCTCTAGCTAGAGGATCGATCCCCGCCCCGGACGAACTAAACCTGACTACGACATCTC
TGCCCCTTCTTCGCGGGGCAGTGCATGTAATCCCTTCAGTTGGTTGGTACAACTTGCCAACTGGGCCCTG
TTCCACATGTGACACGGGGGGGGACCAAACACAAAGGGGTTCTCTGACTGTAGTTGACATCCTTATAAAT
GGATGTGCACATTTGCCAACACTGAGTGGCTTTCATCCTGGAGCAGACTTTGCAGTCTGTGGACTGCAAC
ACAACATTGCCTTTATGTGTAACTCTTGGCTGAAGCTCTTACACCAATGCTGGGGGACATGTACCTCCCA
GGGGCCCAGGAAGACTACGGGAGGCTACACCAACGTCAATCAGAGGGGCCTGTGTAGCTACCGATAAGCG
GACCCTCAAGAGGGCATTAGCAATAGTGTTTATAAGGCCCCCTTGTTAACCCTAAACGGGTAGCATATGC
TTCCCGGGTAGTAGTATATACTATCCAGACTAACCCTAATTCAATAGCATATGTTACCCAACGGGAAGCA
TATGCTATCGAATTAGGGTTAGTAAAAGGGTCCTAAGGAACAGCGATATCTCCCACCCCATGAGCTGTCA
CGGTTTTATTTACATGGGGTCAGGATTCCACGAGGGTAGTGAACCATTTTAGTCACAAGGGCAGTGGCTG
AAGATCAAGGAGCGGGCAGTGAACTCTCCTGAATCTTCGCCTGCTTCTTCATTCTCCTTCGTTTAGCTAA
TAGAATAACTGCTGAGTTGTGAACAGTAAGGTGTATGTGAGGTGCTCGAAAACAAGGTTTCAGGTGACGC
CCCCAGAATAAAATTTGGACGGGGGGTTCAGTGGTGGCATTGTGCTATGACACCAATATAACCCTCACAA
ACCCCTTGGGCAATAAATACTAGTGTAGGAATGAAACATTCTGAATATCTTTAACAATAGAAATCCATGG
GGTGGGGACAAGCCGTAAAGACTGGATGTCCATCTCACACGAATTTATGGCTATGGGCAACACATAATCC
TAGTGCAATATGATACTGGGGTTATTAAGATGTGTCCCAGGCAGGGACCAAGACAGGTGAACCATGTTGT
TACACTCTATTTGTAACAAGGGGAAAGAGAGTGGACGCCGACAGCAGCGGACTCCACTGGTTGTCTCTAA
CACCCCCGAAAATTAAACGGGGCTCCACGCCAATGGGGCCCATAAACAAAGACAAGTGGCCACTCTTTTT
TTTGAAATTGTGGAGTGGGGGCACGCGTCAGCCCCCACACGCCGCCCTGCGGTTTTGGACTGTAAAATAA
GGGTGTAATAACTTGGCTGATTGTAACCCCGCTAACCACTGCGGTCAAACCACTTGCCCACAAAACCACT
AATGGCACCCCGGGGAATACCTGCATAAGTAGGTGGGCGGGCCAAGATAGGGGCGCGATTGCTGCGATCT
GGAGGACAAATTACACACACTTGCGCCTGAGCGCCAAGCACAGGGTTGTTGGTCCTCATATTCACGAGGT
CGCTGAGAGCACGGTGGGCTAATGTTGCCATGGGTAGCATATACTACCCAAATATCTGGATAGCATATGC
TATCCTAATCTATATCTGGGTAGCATAGGCTATCCTAATCTATATCTGGGTAGCATATGCTATCCTAATC
TATATCTGGGTAGTATATGCTATCCTAATTTATATCTGGGTAGCATAGGCTATCCTAATCTATATCTGGG
TAGCATATGCTATCCTAATCTATATCTGGGTAGTATATGCTATCCTAATCTGTATCCGGGTAGCATATGC
TATCCTAATAGAGATTAGGGTAGTATATGCTATCCTAATTTATATCTGGGTAGCATATACTACCCAAATA
TCTGGATAGCATATGCTATCCTAATCTATATCTGGGTAGCATATGCTATCCTAATCTATATCTGGGTAGC
ATAGGCTATCCTAATCTATATCTGGGTAGCATATGCTATCCTAATCTATATCTGGGTAGTATATGCTATC
CTAATTTATATCTGGGTAGCATAGGCTATCCTAATCTATATCTGGGTAGCATATGCTATCCTAATCTATA
TCTGGGTAGTATATGCTATCCTAATCTGTATCCGGGTAGCATATGCTATCCTCATGATAAGCTGTCAAAC
ATGAGAATTTTCTTGAAGACGAAAGGGCCTCGTGATACGCCTATTTTTATAGGTTAATGTCATGATAATA
ATGGTTTCTTAGACGTCAGGTGGCACTTTTCGGGGAAATGTGCGCGGAACCCCTATTTGTTTATTTTTCT
AAATACATTCAAATATGTATCCGCTCATGAGACAATAACCCTGATAAATGCTTCAATAATATTGAAAAAG
GAAGAGTATGAGTATTCAACATTTCCGTGTCGCCCTTATTCCCTTTTTTGCGGCATTTTGCCTTCCTGTT
TTTGCTCACCCAGAAACGCTGGTGAAAGTAAAAGATGCTGAAGATCAGTTGGGTGCACGAGTGGGTTACA
TCGAACTGGATCTCAACAGCGGTAAGATCCTTGAGAGTTTTCGCCCCGAAGAACGTTTTCCAATGATGAG
CACTTTTAAAGTTCTGCTATGTGGCGCGGTATTATCCCGTGTTGACGCCGGGCAAGAGCAACTCGGTCGC
CGCATACACTATTCTCAGAATGACTTGGTTGAGTACTCACCAGTCACAGAAAAGCATCTTACGGATGGCA
TGACAGTAAGAGAATTATGCAGTGCTGCCATAACCATGAGTGATAACACTGCGGCCAACTTACTTCTGAC
AACGATCGGAGGACCGAAGGAGCTAACCGCTTTTTTGCACAACATGGGGGATCATGTAACTCGCCTTGAT
CGTTGGGAACCGGAGCTGAATGAAGCCATACCAAACGACGAGCGTGACACCACGATGCCTGCAGCAATGG
CAACAACGTTGCGCAAACTATTAACTGGCGAACTACTTACTCTAGCTTCCCGGCAACAATTAATAGACTG
GATGGAGGCGGATAAAGTTGCAGGACCACTTCTGCGCTCGGCCCTTCCGGCTGGCTGGTTTATTGCTGAT
AAATCTGGAGCCGGTGAGCGTGGGTCTCGCGGTATCATTGCAGCACTGGGGCCAGATGGTAAGCCCTCCC
GTATCGTAGTTATCTACACGACGGGGAGTCAGGCAACTATGGATGAACGAAATAGACAGATCGCTGAGAT
AGGTGCCTCACTGATTAAGCATTGGTAACTGTCAGACCAAGTTTACTCATATATACTTTAGATTGATTTA
AAACTTCATTTTTAATTTAAAAGGATCTAGGTGAAGATCCTTTTTGATAATCTCATGACCAAAATCCCTT
AACGTGAGTTTTCGTTCCACTGAGCGTCAGACCCCGTAGAAAAGATCAAAGGATCTTCTTGAGATCCTTT
TTTTCTGCGCGTAATCTGCTGCTTGCAAACAAAAAAACCACCGCTACCAGCGGTGGTTTGTTTGCCGGAT
CAAGAGCTACCAACTCTTTTTCCGAAGGTAACTGGCTTCAGCAGAGCGCAGATACCAAATACTGTTCTTC
TAGTGTAGCCGTAGTTAGGCCACCACTTCAAGAACTCTGTAGCACCGCCTACATACCTCGCTCTGCTAAT
CCTGTTACCAGTGGCTGCTGCCAGTGGCGATAAGTCGTGTCTTACCGGGTTGGACTCAAGACGATAGTTA
CCGGATAAGGCGCAGCGGTCGGGCTGAACGGGGGGTTCGTGCACACAGCCCAGCTTGGAGCGAACGACCT
ACACCGAACTGAGATACCTACAGCGTGAGCTATGAGAAAGCGCCACGCTTCCCGAAGGGAGAAAGGCGGA
CAGGTATCCGGTAAGCGGCAGGGTCGGAACAGGAGAGCGCACGAGGGAGCTTCCAGGGGGAAACGCCTGG
TATCTTTATAGTCCTGTCGGGTTTCGCCACCTCTGACTTGAGCGTCGATTTTTGTGATGCTCGTCAGGGG
GGCGGAGCCTATGGAAAAACGCCAGCAACGCGGCCTTTTTACGGTTCCTGGCCTTTTGCTGGCCTTTTGC
TCACATGTTCTTTCCTGCGTTATCCCCTGATTCTGTGGATAACCGTATTACCGCCTTTGAGTGAGCTGAT
ACCGCTCGCCGCAGCCGAACGACCGAGCGCAGCGAGTCAGTGAGCGAGGAAGCGGAAGAGCGCCCAATAC
GCAAACCGCCTCTCCCCGCGCGTTGGCCGATTCATTAATGCAGCTGGCACGACAGGTTTCCCGACTGGAA
AGCGGGCAGTGAGCGCAACGCAATTAATGTGAGTTAGCTCACTCATTAGGCACCCCAGGCTTTACACTTT
ATGCTTCCGGCTCGTATGTTGTGTGGAATTGTGAGCGGATAACAATTTCACACAGGAAACAGCTATGACC
ATGATTACGCCAAGCTCTAGCTAGAGGTCGACCAATTCTCATGTTTGACAGCTTATCATCGCAGATCCGG
GCAACGTTGTTGCCATTGCTGCAGGCGCAGAACTGGTAGGTATGGAAGATCTATACATTGAATCAATATT
GGCAATTAGCCATATTAGTCATTGGTTATATAGCATAAATCAATATTGGCTATTGGCCATTGCATACGTT
GTATCTATATCATAATATGTACATTTATATTGGCTCATGTCCAATATGACCGC
Features (pLannotate 1.2.2; 19 found; start..end, strand, type, name):
      7..386     +  enhancer       CMV enhancer: human cytomegalovirus immediate early enhancer
    388..587     +  promoter       CMV promoter: human cytomegalovirus (CMV) immediate early promoter
    655..693     +  misc_feature   Ad SA (fragment): adenovirus major late transcript splice acceptor (Friedrich and Soriano, 1991)
    726..935     -  CDS            PTP (fragment): TERM_ADE02 - Experimental evidence at protein level: Swiss-Prot protein existence level 1. Protein covalently bound to the viral DNA that acts as a primer for viral genomic replication by DNA strand displacement. Assembles on the viral origin of replication in an initiation complex with viral polymerase, DBP, host NFIA and host POU2F1/OCT1. During initiation, the polymerase covalently couples the first dCTP with Ser- 580 of pTP. The terminal protein stimulates the template activity over 20 fold compared to protein-free templates. Neo-synthesized viral genomes are linked to two preterminal prot
    966..1055    +  intron         chimeric intron (fragment): chimera between introns from adenovirus and immunoglobulin heavy chain genes
   1074..1120    +  CDS            IgH signal sequence (fragment): signal sequence from the mouse immunoglobulin heavy chain variable region
   1347..1505    +  CDS            pgap3 (fragment): PGAP3_XENLA - Also known as perld1. Experimental evidence at transcript level: Swiss-Prot protein existence level 2. Involved in the lipid remodeling steps of GPI-anchor maturation. From Xenopus laevis (African clawed frog).
   1566..2126    +  CDS            Cd4 (fragment): CD4_RAT - Experimental evidence at protein level: Swiss-Prot protein existence level 1. Integral membrane glycoprotein that plays an essential role in the immune response and serves multiple functions in responses against both external and internal offenses. In T-cells, functions primarily as a coreceptor for MHC class II molecule:peptide complex. The antigens presented by class II peptides are derived from extracellular proteins while class I peptides are derived from cytosolic proteins. Interacts simultaneously with the T-cell receptor (TCR) and the MHC class II presented by antigen presenti
   2286..2341    +  polyA_signal   β-globin poly(A) signal: rabbit β-globin polyadenylation signal (Gil and Proudfoot, 1987)
   2855..4536    -  rep_origin     oriP (fragment): Epstein-Barr virus oriP replication origin (Yates et al., 2000)
   4663..4767    +  promoter       AmpR promoter: bla
   4768..5628    +  CDS            AmpR: β-lactamase; bla; confers resistance to ampicillin, carbenicillin, and related antibiotics
   5799..6387    +  rep_origin     ori: high-copy-number ColE1/pMB1/pBR322/pUC origin of replication
   6570..6662    +  CDS            lacI (fragment): lac repressor; lacI; The lac repressor binds to the lac operator to inhibit transcription in E. coli. This inhibition can be relieved by adding lactose or isopropyl-β-D-thiogalactopyranoside (IPTG).
   6675..6696    +  protein_bind   CAP binding site: CAP binding activates transcription in the presence of cAMP. E. coli catabolite activator protein
   6711..6741    +  promoter       lac promoter: promoter for the E. coli lac operon
   6749..6765    +  protein_bind   lac operator: The lac repressor binds to the lac operator to inhibit transcription in E. coli. This inhibition can be relieved by adding lactose or isopropyl-β-D-thiogalactopyranoside (IPTG). lac repressor encoded by lacI
   6835..6851    +  promoter       tet promoter (fragment): E. coli promoter for tetracycline efflux protein gene
   6861..6886    -  CDS            bla(M) (fragment): β-lactamase lacking the signal sequence; bla(M); allows cytosolic expression of β-lactamase
