[The description below was written by a language model from this plasmid's Addgene catalogue record and pLannotate feature annotations shown in this document.]
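Description:
Smp_156270-Cd4-bio-His is a mammalian expression plasmid built on the pTT3 backbone for producing a recombinant, secreted form of the Schistosoma mansoni protein Smp_156270. In bacteria it is maintained through a high-copy ColE1/pUC-type origin and selected with ampicillin via the β-lactamase gene. The backbone also carries a fragment of the Epstein-Barr virus oriP, which allows episomal persistence in cells that supply EBNA1 and is typically exploited to boost yields in transient transfection. Short lac, tet and bla fragments in the annotation appear to be backbone remnants with no role in expression.

Transcription is driven by the human CMV immediate-early enhancer and promoter. This is followed by adenovirus-derived leader and splice elements and a chimeric intron; the antisense "PTP" hit in this region most likely reflects that adenoviral leader sequence rather than a real coding region. The transcript ends at a rabbit β-globin polyadenylation signal. The open reading frame begins with a mouse immunoglobulin heavy chain signal sequence that directs the product into the secretory pathway. The 367 bp parasite insert, cloned between retained NotI and AscI sites, is fused at its C terminus to backbone-encoded rat Cd4 domains 3 and 4, a biotinylation ("bio") sequence and a 6xHis tag. The weak match to a Xenopus GPI-anchor remodelling protein falls within the insert region and hints at homology, though the record does not state the protein's function.

The tag lends itself to detection through the Cd4 domains, capture on streptavidin after biotinylation, and nickel-affinity purification. The plasmid belongs to a library of S. mansoni cell-surface and secreted proteins assembled to identify early serological markers of infection.
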