Addgene plasmid #120608: Smp_156270-Cd4-bio-His
Purpose: Expression of recombinant S. mansoni protein
Depositing lab: Gavin Wright. Depositing organization: Wellcome Sanger Institute. Publication: A library of cell-surface and secreted proteins from Schistosoma mansoni identifies early serological markers of infection. Cécile Crosnier, Anna V. Protasio, Gabriel Rinaldi, Shona Wilson, Matthew Berriman, Gavin J. Wright. bioRXiv 10.1101/593616.
Backbone
  Vector backbone: pTT3
  Backbone manufacturer: Yves Durocher, NRC
  Backbone size w/o insert (bp): 6686
  Vector type: Mammalian Expression
Growth in bacteria
  Bacterial resistance: Ampicillin, 100 μg/mL
  Growth temperature: 37°C
  Growth strain: DH5alpha
  Copy number: High Copy
Gene/Insert
  Gene/Insert name: Smp_156270
  Species: Schistosoma mansoni
  Insert size (bp): 367
  Entrez Gene: Smp_156270 (a.k.a. Smp_156270)
  Promoter: CMV
  Tag / fusion protein: ratCd4(d3+4)-bio-6His (C terminal on backbone)
  Cloning method: Restriction Enzyme; 5′ cloning site NotI (not destroyed); 3′ cloning site AscI (not destroyed)
Terms and licenses: Academic/Nonprofit Terms; Industry Terms: Not Available to Industry
How to cite: Smp_156270-Cd4-bio-His was a gift from Gavin Wright (Addgene plasmid # 120608 ; http://n2t.net/addgene:120608 ; RRID:Addgene_120608)
